Addgene plasmid #47117: pT3TS-Cre
Purpose: Can be used to in vitro transcribe Cre recombinase.
Depositing lab: Stephen Ekker. Depositing organization: Mayo Foundation for Medical Education and Research. Publication: In vivo protein trapping produces a functional expression codex of the vertebrate proteome. Clark KJ, Balciunas D, Pogoda HM, Ding Y, Westcot SE, Bedell VM, Greenwood TM, Urban MD, Skuster KJ, Petzold AM, Ni J, Nielsen AL, Patowary A, Scaria V, Sivasubbu S, Xu X, Hammerschmidt M, Ekker SC. Nat Methods. 2011 Jun;8(6):506-15. Epub 2011 May 8. 10.1038/nmeth.1606 PubMed 21552255.
Backbone
  Vector backbone: pT3TS
  Backbone manufacturer: Addgene plasmid 31830
  Backbone size w/o insert (bp): 3216
  Total vector size (bp): 4247
Growth in bacteria
  Bacterial resistance: Ampicillin, 100 μg/mL
  Growth temperature: 37°C
  Growth strain: DH5alpha
  Copy number: Unknown
Gene/Insert
  Gene/Insert name: Cre
  Promoter: Lac
  Cloning method: Restriction Enzyme; 5′ cloning site BglII (not destroyed); 3′ cloning site SpeI (not destroyed)
  Sequencing primers: 5′ T3; 3′ T7
Terms and licenses: Academic/Nonprofit Terms; Industry Terms: Not Available to Industry
How to cite: pT3TS-Cre was a gift from Stephen Ekker (Addgene plasmid # 47117 ; http://n2t.net/addgene:47117 ; RRID:Addgene_47117)
