[The description below was written by a language model from this plasmid's Addgene catalogue record.]
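Description:
pT3TS-Cre is a bacterial plasmid that serves as a template for in vitro transcription of Cre recombinase mRNA. It is built on the pT3TS backbone (about 3.2 kb), with the complete construct recorded at roughly 4.2 kb. It is propagated in standard E. coli cloning strains under ampicillin selection. The copy number is listed as unknown, and the record does not name the origin of replication.

The insert is the Cre coding sequence, cloned by restriction digestion between BglII at the 5′ end and SpeI at the 3′ end, with both sites preserved. The catalogue lists the promoter as "Lac", which probably refers to a backbone element rather than the one used to make RNA. T3 and T7 are the forward and reverse sequencing primers, and this arrangement, together with the vector's name, suggests that sense transcripts are made from a T3 promoter upstream of the insert. However, the record does not say this outright. No feature table is provided, so any untranslated regions, polyadenylation tract or linearisation sites flanking the insert cannot be confirmed from the information given.

The stated purpose is to produce Cre recombinase RNA in vitro. Cre catalyses recombination between loxP sites, so synthetic Cre mRNA can be delivered to cells or embryos to excise or invert loxP-flanked cassettes without a genomic Cre transgene. The associated publication concerns in vivo protein trapping in a vertebrate, which fits the use of Cre to revert or alter recombinase-sensitive trap alleles. The record itself does not describe that application.
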