>Addgene plasmid #47117 | pT3TS-Cre | addgene partial sequence | sequence record 68201 | T3 5'-GCAATTAACCCTCACTAAAGG-3'
GGGCCCCCCCTCGAGGTCGACGGTATCGATAAGCTTGCTTGTTCTTTTTGCAGAAGCTCAGAATAAACGC
TCAACTTTGGCAGATCTACAAGATGTCCAATTTACTGACCGTACACCAAAATTTGCCTGCATTACCGGTC
GATGCAACGAGTGATGAGGTTCGCAAGAACCTGATGGACATGTTCAGGGATCGCCAGGCGTTTTCTGAGC
ATACCTGGAAAATGCTTCTGTCCGTTTGCCGGTCGTGGGCGGCATGGTGCAAGTTGAATAACCGGAAATG
GTTTCCCGCAGAACCTGAAGATGTTCGCGATTATCTTCTATATCTTCAGGCGCGCGGTCTGGCAGTAAAA
ACTATCCAGCAACATTTGGGCCAGCTAAACATGCTTCATCGTCGGTCCGGGCTGCCACGACCAAGTGACA
GCAATGCTGTTTCACTGGTTATGCGGCGGATCCGAAAAGAAAACGTTGATGCCGGTGAACGTGCAAAACA
GGCTCTAGCGTTCGAACGCACTGATTTCGACCAGGTTCGTTCACTCATGGAAAATAGCGATCGCTGCCAG
GATATACGTAATCTGGCATTTCTGGGGATTGCTTATAACACCCTGTTACGTATAGCCGAAATTGCCAGGA
TCAGGGTTAAAGATATCTCACGTACTGACGGTGGGAGAATGTTAATCCATATTGGCAGAACGAAAACGCT
GGTTAGCACCGCAGGTGTAGAGAAGGCACTTAGCCTGGGGGTAACTAAACTGGTCGAGCGATGGATTTCC
GTCTCTGGTGTAGCTGATGATCCGAATAACTACCTGTTTTGCCGGGTCAGAAAAAATGGTGTTGCCGCGC
CATCTGCCACCAGCCAGCTATCAACTCGCGCCCTGGAAGGGATTTTTGAAGCAACTCATCGATTGATTTA
CGGCGCTAAGGATGACTCTGGTCAGAGATACCTGGCCTGGTCTG
